Addgene plasmid #48520: pFUSB4_GCGA
Depositing lab: Stephen Ekker. Depositing organization: Mayo Foundation for Medical Education and Research. Publication: High Efficiency In Vivo Genome Engineering with a Simplified 15-RVD GoldyTALEN Design. Ma AC, Lee HB, Clark KJ, Ekker SC. PLoS One. 2013 May 29;8(5):e65259. doi: 10.1371/journal.pone.0065259. Print 2013. PubMed 23734242.
Backbone
  Vector backbone: pFUS_B4
  Vector type: Mammalian Expression, TALEN
Growth in bacteria
  Bacterial resistance: Spectinomycin, 50 μg/mL
  Growth temperature: 37°C
  Growth strain: Top10
  Copy number: Unknown
Gene/Insert
  Gene/Insert name: RVD sequence: NN HD NN NI
  Species: Synthetic
  Cloning method: Unknown
  Sequencing primers: 5′ ttgatgcctggcagttccct; 3′ cgaaccgaacaggcttatgt
Terms and licenses: Academic/Nonprofit Terms; Industry Terms: Not Available to Industry
Depositor comments: Plasmid was created using Golden Gate cloning.
How to cite: pFUSB4_GCGA was a gift from Stephen Ekker (Addgene plasmid # 48520 ; http://n2t.net/addgene:48520 ; RRID:Addgene_48520)
