[The description below was written by a language model from this plasmid's Addgene catalogue record and pLannotate feature annotations shown in this document.]
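Description:
pFUSB4_GCGA is a small (about 2.9 kb) bacterial intermediate plasmid for Golden Gate assembly of TAL effector nucleases, built on the pFUS_B4 array backbone. Although catalogued under mammalian expression/TALEN, the annotated features show no eukaryotic promoter or nuclease domain, so it functions as a cloning module rather than as an expression construct in its own right. It is propagated in E. coli through a high-copy ColE1/pUC-type origin and selected with spectinomycin via the aadA (SmR) aminoglycoside adenylyltransferase gene. A fragment of a class 1 integron Pc promoter and a short gentamicin acetyltransferase remnant lie upstream of that marker. Other annotations are short leftovers of lacZα and lacI, plus the rrnB T1 and T2 transcription terminators. Only a small lacZα fragment remains, which fits with a screening cassette having been replaced during assembly, though the record does not say so explicitly.

The payload is a synthetic, pre-assembled array of four TAL effector repeats with the repeat-variable diresidues NN, HD, NN and NI. Under the standard RVD code these recognise G, C, G and A respectively, which explains the plasmid name. The repeat array is not annotated in the feature table, which picks up only backbone elements, and it presumably lies in the unannotated region. The depositor notes that the plasmid was made by Golden Gate cloning. Such ready-made four-repeat modules serve as building blocks that are combined with other repeat arrays and a final half-repeat in a second Golden Gate step, placing them into a TALEN expression backbone. The associated work describes a simplified 15-RVD GoldyTALEN design for in vivo genome engineering, and this plasmid appears to be one member of a library of such pre-built modules.
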