Features (pLannotate 1.2.2; 8 found; start..end, strand, type, name):
      3..39      -  CDS            lacZα (fragment): LacZα fragment of β-galactosidase; lacZ fragment
    596..619     +  promoter       Pc promoter (fragment): intI1 (promoter lies within the coding sequence); class 1 integron promoter
    795..851     +  CDS            GmR (fragment): gentamycin acetyltransferase; aacC1; confers resistance to gentamycin
    858..1649    +  CDS            SmR: aminoglycoside adenylyltransferase (Murphy, 1985); aadA; confers resistance to spectinomycin and streptomycin
   1742..2330    +  rep_origin     ori: high-copy-number ColE1/pMB1/pBR322/pUC origin of replication
   2513..2605    +  CDS            lacI (fragment): lac repressor; lacI; The lac repressor binds to the lac operator to inhibit transcription in E. coli. This inhibition can be relieved by adding lactose or isopropyl-β-D-thiogalactopyranoside (IPTG).
   2660..2687    -  terminator     rrnB T2 terminator: transcription terminator T2 from the E. coli rrnB gene
   2819..2862    +  terminator     rrnB T1 terminator: Escherichia coli rrnB; transcription terminator T1 from the E. coli rrnB gene
>Addgene plasmid #48520 | pFUSB4_GCGA | depositor full sequence | sequence record 70220 | Full Sequence
ATGTTTTCCCAGTCACGACGTTGTAAAACGACGGCCAGTCTTAAGCGTCTCATGGCCTGACCCCGGACCA
AGTGGTGGCCTATCGCCAGCAACAATGGCGGCAAGCAAGCGCTCGAAACGGTGCAGCGGCTGTTGCCGGT
GCTGTGCCAGGACCATGGCCTGACTCCGGACCAAGTGGTGGCTATCGCCAGCCACGATGGCGGCAAGCAA
GCGCTCGAAACGGTGCAGCGGCTGTTGCCGGTGCTGTGCCAGGACCATGGCCTGACCCCGGACCAAGTGG
TGGCTATCGCCAGCAACAATGGCGGCAAGCAAGCGCTCGAAACGGTGCAGCGGCTGTTGCCGGTGCTGTG
CCAGGACCATGGCCTGACCCCGGACCAAGTGGTGGCTATCGCCAGCAACATTGGCGGCAAGCAAGCGCTC
GAAACGGTGCAGCGGCTGTTGCCGGTGCTGTGCCAGGACCATGGCCTGACCCCGGACCAAGTGGTGGCTA
TCGAGACGTCTAGACCAGCCAGGACAGAAATGCCTCGACTTCGCTGCTACCCAAGGTTGCCGGGTGACGC
ACACCGTGGAAACGGATGAAGGCACGAACCCAGTGGACATAAGCCTGTTCGGTTCGTAAGCTGTAATGCA
AGTAGCGTATGCGCTCACGCAACTGGTCCAGAACCTTGACCGAACGCAGCGGTGGTAACGGCGCAGTGGC
GGTTTTCATGGCTTGTTATGACTGTTTTTTTGGGGTACAGTCTATGCCTCGGGCATCCAAGCAGCAAGCG
CGTTACGCCGTGGGTCGATGTTTGATGTTATGGAGCAGCAACGATGTTACGCAGCAGGGCAGTCGCCCTA
AAACAAAGTTAAACATTATGAGGGAAGCGGTGATCGCCGAAGTATCGACTCAACTATCAGAGGTAGTTGG
CGTCATCGAGCGCCATCTCGAACCGACGTTGCTGGCCGTACATTTGTACGGCTCCGCAGTGGATGGCGGC
CTGAAGCCACACAGTGATATTGATTTGCTGGTTACGGTGACCGTAAGGCTTGATGAAACAACGCGGCGAG
CTTTGATCAACGACCTTTTGGAAACTTCGGCTTCCCCTGGAGAGAGCGAGATTCTCCGCGCTGTAGAAGT
CACCATTGTTGTGCACGACGACATCATTCCGTGGCGTTATCCAGCTAAGCGCGAACTGCAATTTGGAGAA
TGGCAGCGCAATGACATTCTTGCAGGTATCTTCGAGCCAGCCACGATCGACATTGATCTGGCTATCTTGC
TGACAAAAGCAAGAGAACATAGCGTTGCCTTGGTAGGTCCAGCGGCGGAGGAACTCTTTGATCCGGTTCC
TGAACAGGATCTATTTGAGGCGCTAAATGAAACCTTAACGCTATGGAACTCGCCGCCCGACTGGGCTGGC
GATGAGCGAAATGTAGTGCTTACGTTGTCCCGCATTTGGTACAGCGCAGTAACCGGCAAAATCGCGCCGA
AGGATGTCGCTGCCGACTGGGCAATGGAGCGCCTGCCGGCCCAGTATCAGCCCGTCATACTTGAAGCTAG
ACAGGCTTATCTTGGACAAGAAGAAGATCGCTTGGCCTCGCGCGCAGATCAGTTGGAAGAATTTGTCCAC
TACGTGAAAGGCGAGATCACCAAGGTAGTCGGCAAATAACCCTCGAGCCACCCATGACCAAAATCCCTTA
ACGTGAGTTACGCGTCGTTCCACTGAGCGTCAGACCCCGTAGAAAAGATCAAAGGATCTTCTTGAGATCC
TTTTTTTCTGCGCGTAATCTGCTGCTTGCAAACAAAAAAACCACCGCTACCAGCGGTGGTTTGTTTGCCG
GATCAAGAGCTACCAACTCTTTTTCCGAAGGTAACTGGCTTCAGCAGAGCGCAGATACCAAATACTGTCC
TTCTAGTGTAGCCGTAGTTAGGCCACCACTTCAAGAACTCTGTAGCACCGCCTACATACCTCGCTCTGCT
AATCCTGTTACCAGTGGCTGCTGCCAGTGGCGATAAGTCGTGTCTTACCGGGTTGGACTCAAGACGATAG
TTACCGGATAAGGCGCAGCGGTCGGGCTGAACGGGGGGTTCGTGCACACAGCCCAGCTTGGAGCGAACGA
CCTACACCGAACTGAGATACCTACAGCGTGAGCATTGAGAAAGCGCCACGCTTCCCGAAGGGAGAAAGGC
GGACAGGTATCCGGTAAGCGGCAGGGTCGGAACAGGAGAGCGCACGAGGGAGCTTCCAGGGGGAAACGCC
TGGTATCTTTATAGTCCTGTCGGGTTTCGCCACCTCTGACTTGAGCGTCGATTTTTGTGATGCTCGTCAG
GGGGGCGGAGCCTATGGAAAAACGCCAGCAACGCGGCCTTTTTACGGTTCCTGGCCTTTTGCTGGCCTTT
TGCTCACATGTTCTTTCCTGCGTTATCCCCTGATTCTGTGGATAACCGTATTACCGCCTTTGAGTGAGCT
GATACCGCTCGCCGCAGCCGAACGACCGAGCGCAGCGAGTCAGTGAGCGAGGAAGCGGAAGAGCGCCCAA
TACGCAAACCGCCTCTCCCCGCGCGTTGGCCGATTCATTAATGCAGCTGGCACGACAGGTTTCCCGACTG
GAAAGCGGGCAGTGAGCGCAACGCAATTAATACGCGTACCGCTAGCCAGGAAGAGTTTGTAGAAACGCAA
AAAGGCCATCCGTCAGGATGGCCTTCTGCTTAGTTTGATGCCTGGCAGTTTATGGCGGGCGTCCTGCCCG
CCACCCTCCGGGCCGTTGCTTCACAACGTTCAAATCCGCTCCCGGCGGATTTGTCCTACTCAGGAGAGCG
TTCACCGACAAACAACAGATAAAACGAAAGGCCCAGTCTTCCGACTGAGCCTTTCGTTTTATTTGATGCC
TGGCAGTTCCCTACTCTCGCGTTAACGCTAGCATGG
