>Addgene plasmid #48520 | pFUSB4_GCGA | addgene partial sequence | sequence record 70863 | pCR8_F1 5'-ttgatgcctggcagttccct-3'
TCACGACGTTGTAAAACGACGGCCAGTCTTAAGCGTCTCATGGCCTGACCCCGGACCAAGTGGTGGCTAT
CGCCAGCAACAATGGCGGCAAGCAAGCGCTCGAAACGGTGCAGCGGCTGTTGCCGGTGCTGTGCCAGGAC
CATGGCCTGACTCCGGACCAAGTGGTGGCTATCGCCAGCCACGATGGCGGCAAGCAAGCGCTCGAAACGG
TGCAGCGGCTGTTGCCGGTGCTGTGCCAGGACCATGGCCTGACCCCGGACCAAGTGGTGGCTATCGCCAG
CAACAATGGCGGCAAGCAAGCGCTCGAAACGGTGCAGCGGCTGTTGCCGGTGCTGTGCCAGGACCATGGC
CTGACCCCGGACCAAGTGGTGGCTATCGCCAGCAACATTGGCGGCAAGCAAGCGCTCGAAACGGTGCAGC
GGCTGTTGCCGGTGCTGTGCCAGGACCATGGCCTGACCCCGGACCAAGTGGTGGCTATCGAGACGTCTAG
ACCAGCCAGGACAGAAATGCCTCGACTTCGCTGCTACCCAAGGTTGCCGGGTGACGCACACCGTGGAAAC
GGATGAAGGCACGAACCCAGTGGACATAAGCCTGTTCGGTTCGTAAGCTGTAATGCAAGTAGCGTATGCG
CTCACGCAACTGGTCCAGAACCTTGACCGAACGCAGCGGTGGTAACGGCGCAGTGGCGGTTTTCATGGCT
TGTTATGACTGTTTTTTTGGGGTACAGTCTATGCCTCGGGCATCCAAGCAGCAAGCGCGTTACGCCGTGG
GTCGATGTTTGATGTTATGGAGCAGCAACGATGTTACGCAGCAGGGCAGTCGCCCTAAAACAAAGTTAAA
CATTATGAGGGAAGCGGTGATCGCCGAAGTATCGACTCAACTATCAGAGGTAGTTGGCGTCATCGAGCGC
CATCTCGAACCGACGTTGCTGGCCGTACATTTGTA
